Addgene plasmid #62444: MXS_PGK::CreERT2-bGHpA
Purpose: MXS_chaining vector with PGK::CreERT2-bGHpA
Depositing lab: Pierre Neveu. Depositing organization: European Molecular Biology Laboratory (EMBL), Heidelberg. Publication: MXS-Chaining: A Highly Efficient Cloning Platform for Imaging and Flow Cytometry Approaches in Mammalian Systems. Sladitschek HL, Neveu PA. PLoS One. 2015 Apr 24;10(4):e0124958. doi: 10.1371/journal.pone.0124958. eCollection 2015. PONE-D-15-01385 PubMed 25909630.
Backbone
  Vector backbone: MXS_chaining vector
  Backbone manufacturer: Neveu lab, Addgene plasmid #62394
  Backbone size w/o insert (bp): 1945
  Vector type: Synthetic Biology
Growth in bacteria
  Bacterial resistance: Ampicillin, 100 μg/mL
  Growth temperature: 37°C
  Growth strain: Mach1
  Copy number: High Copy
Gene/Insert
  Gene/Insert name: cassette containing the tamoxifen inducible Cre recombinase with PGK Promoter
  Species: Synthetic
  Insert size (bp): 2764
  Cloning method: Restriction Enzyme; 5′ cloning site MluI (not destroyed); 3′ cloning site SalI (not destroyed)
  Sequencing primers: 5′ TTACCGCCTTTGAGTGAG; 3′ TTGTCTCATGAGCGGATAC
Terms and licenses: Academic/Nonprofit Terms; Industry Terms: Not Available to Industry
How to cite: MXS_PGK::CreERT2-bGHpA was a gift from Pierre Neveu (Addgene plasmid # 62444 ; http://n2t.net/addgene:62444 ; RRID:Addgene_62444)
