[The description below was written by a language model from this plasmid's Addgene catalogue record and pLannotate feature annotations shown in this document.]
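Description:
MXS_PGK::CreERT2-bGHpA is a small synthetic-biology building-block plasmid from the MXS-chaining cloning platform, a modular system designed for assembling mammalian expression constructs for imaging and flow cytometry work. The minimal MXS chaining backbone (about 1.9 kb) carries little beyond what is needed for propagation in E. coli: a high-copy ColE1/pUC-type origin of replication and a β-lactamase gene with its own promoter for ampicillin selection. The annotated sequence contains no mammalian selection marker, viral elements or episomal origin, so on its own the plasmid is suited to transient delivery or, more typically, to serving as a donor module for further assembly.

The roughly 2.8 kb insert, cloned between preserved MluI and SalI sites, is a complete mammalian expression cassette. The mouse phosphoglycerate kinase 1 (PGK) promoter, a constitutive promoter active in many mammalian cell types, drives a fusion of bacteriophage P1 Cre recombinase to ERT2, the mutated ligand-binding domain of the human estrogen receptor, followed by the bovine growth hormone polyadenylation signal. ERT2 generally keeps the fusion protein sequestered in the cytoplasm until tamoxifen or its active metabolite 4-hydroxytamoxifen is supplied, whereupon Cre enters the nucleus and recombines loxP sites. The cassette therefore provides drug-inducible, temporally controlled excision or inversion of floxed sequences. Because the flanking sites remain intact, the whole PGK::CreERT2-bGHpA unit can be moved or chained with other MXS modules, such as reporters or selection cassettes, to build larger multi-cassette vectors.
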