Features (pLannotate 1.2.2; 7 found; start..end, strand, type, name):
     32..531     +  promoter       PGK promoter: mouse phosphoglycerate kinase 1 promoter
    548..1576    +  CDS            cre: RECR_BPP1 - Experimental evidence at protein level: Swiss-Prot protein existence level 1. Catalyzes site-specific recombination between two 34-base- pair LOXP sites. Its role is to maintain the phage genome as a monomeric unit-copy plasmid in the lysogenic state. From Escherichia phage P1 (Bacteriophage P1).
   1589..2524    +  CDS            ERT2: mutated ligand-binding domain of the human estrogen receptor (Feil et al., 1997)
   2548..2772    +  polyA_signal   bGH poly(A) signal: bovine growth hormone polyadenylation signal
   2795..2899    +  promoter       AmpR promoter: bla
   2900..3760    +  CDS            AmpR: β-lactamase; bla; confers resistance to ampicillin, carbenicillin, and related antibiotics
   3931..4519    +  rep_origin     ori: high-copy-number ColE1/pMB1/pBR322/pUC origin of replication
>Addgene plasmid #62444 | MXS_PGK::CreERT2-bGHpA | depositor full sequence | sequence record 102505 | Full Sequence
CATGATATCAAACGCGTAACTCGAGTCTACCGGGTAGGGGAGGCGCTTTTCCCAAGGCAGTCTGGAGCAT
GCGCTTTAGCAGCCCCGCTGGGCACTTGGCGCTACACAAGTGGCCTCTGGCCTCGCACACATTCCACATC
CACCGGTAGGCGCCAACCGGCTCCGTTCTTTGGTGGCCCCTTCGCGCCACCTTCTACTCCTCCCCTAGTC
AGGAAGTTCCCCCCCGCCCCGCAGCTCGCGTCGTGCAGGACGTGACAAATGGAAGTAGCACGTCTCACTA
GTCTCGTGCAGATGGACAGCACCGCTGAGCAATGGAAGCGGGTAGGCCTTTGGGGCAGCGGCCAATAGCA
GCTTTGCTCCTTCGCTTTCTGGGCTCAGAGGCTGGGAAGGGGTGGGTCCGGGGGCGGGCTCAGGGGCGGG
CTCAGGGGCGGGGCGGGCGCCCGAAGGTCCTCCGGAGGCCCGGCATTCTGCACGCTTCAAAAGCGCACGT
CTGCCGCGCTGTTCTCCTCTTCCTCATCTCCGGGCCTTTCGACGTCGAGTCGCCACCATGTCCAATTTAC
TGACCGTACACCAAAATTTGCCTGCATTACCGGTCGATGCAACGAGTGATGAGGTTCGCAAGAACCTGAT
GGACATGTTCAGGGATCGCCAGGCGTTTTCTGAGCATACCTGGAAAATGCTTCTGTCCGTTTGCCGGTCG
TGGGCGGCATGGTGCAAGTTGAATAACCGGAAATGGTTTCCCGCAGAACCTGAAGATGTTCGCGATTATC
TTCTATATCTTCAGGCGCGCGGTCTGGCAGTAAAAACTATCCAGCAACATTTGGGCCAGCTAAACATGCT
TCATCGTCGGTCCGGGCTGCCACGACCAAGTGACAGCAATGCTGTTTCACTGGTTATGCGGCGGATCCGA
AAAGAAAACGTTGATGCCGGTGAACGTGCAAAACAGGCTCTAGCGTTCGAACGCACTGATTTCGACCAGG
TTCGTTCACTCATGGAAAATAGCGATCGCTGCCAGGATATACGTAATCTGGCATTTCTGGGGATTGCTTA
TAACACCCTGTTACGTATAGCCGAAATTGCCAGGATCAGGGTTAAAGATATCTCACGTACTGACGGTGGG
AGAATGTTAATCCATATTGGCAGAACGAAAACGCTGGTTAGCACCGCAGGTGTAGAGAAGGCACTTAGCC
TGGGGGTAACTAAACTGGTCGAGCGATGGATTTCCGTCTCTGGTGTAGCTGATGATCCGAATAACTACCT
GTTTTGCCGGGTCAGAAAAAATGGTGTTGCCGCGCCATCTGCCACCAGCCAGCTATCAACTCGCGCCCTG
GAAGGGATTTTTGAAGCAACTCATCGATTGATTTACGGCGCTAAGGATGACTCTGGTCAGAGATACCTGG
CCTGGTCTGGACACAGTGCCCGTGTCGGAGCCGCGCGAGATATGGCCCGCGCTGGAGTTTCAATACCGGA
GATCATGCAAGCTGGTGGCTGGACCAATGTAAATATTGTCATGAACTATATCCGTAACCTGGATAGTGAA
ACAGGGGCAATGGTGCGCCTGCTGGAAGATGGCGATCTGGAGCCATCTGCTGGAGACATGAGAGCTGCCA
ACCTTTGGCCAAGCCCGCTCATGATCAAACGCTCTAAGAAGAACAGCCTGGCCTTGTCCCTGACGGCCGA
CCAGATGGTCAGTGCCTTGTTGGATGCTGAGCCCCCCATACTCTATTCCGAGTATGATCCTACCAGACCC
TTCAGTGAAGCCTCGATGATGGGCTTACTGACCAACCTGGCAGACAGGGAGCTGGTTCACATGATCAACT
GGGCGAAGAGGGTGCCAGGCTTTGTGGATTTGACCCTCCATGATCAGGTCCACCTTCTAGAATGTGCCTG
GCTAGAGATCCTGATGATTGGTCTCGTCTGGCGCTCCATGGAGCACCCAGTGAAGCTACTGTTTGCTCCT
AACTTGCTCTTGGACAGGAACCAGGGAAAATGTGTAGAGGGCATGGTGGAGATCTTCGACATGCTGCTGG
CTACATCATCTCGGTTCCGCATGATGAATCTGCAGGGAGAGGAGTTTGTGTGCCTCAAATCTATTATTTT
GCTTAATTCTGGAGTGTACACATTTCTGTCCAGCACCCTGAAGTCTCTGGAAGAGAAGGACCATATCCAC
CGAGTCCTGGACAAGATCACAGACACTTTGATCCACCTGATGGCCAAGGCAGGCCTGACCCTGCAGCAGC
AGCACCAGCGGCTGGCCCAGCTCCTCCTCATCCTCTCCCACATCAGGCACATGAGTAACAAAGGCATGGA
GCATCTGTACAGCATGAAGTGCAAGAACGTGGTGCCCCTCTATGACCTGCTGCTGGAGGCGGCGGACGCC
CACCGCCTACATGCGCCCACTAGCCGTGGAGGGGCATCCGTGGAGGAGACGGACCAAAGCCACTTGGCCA
CTGCGGGCTCTACTTCATCGCATTCCTTGCAAAAGTATTACATCACGGGGGAGGCAGAGGGTTTCCCTGC
CACAGCTTGAGTCGAGTGAATGAATGACTGTGCCTTCTAGTTGCCAGCCATCTGTTGTTTGCCCCTCCCC
CGTGCCTTCCTTGACCCTGGAAGGTGCCACTCCCACTGTCCTTTCCTAATAAAATGAGGAAATTGCATCG
CATTGTCTGAGTAGGTGTCATTCTATTCTGGGGGGTGGGGTGGGGCAGGACAGCAAGGGGGAGGATTGGG
AAGACAATAGCAGGCATGCTGGGGATGCGGTGGGCTCTATGGTCGACCAATTCGGGGAAATGTGCGCGGA
ACCCCTATTTGTTTATTTTTCTAAATACATTCAAATATGTATCCGCTCATGAGACAATAACCCTGATAAA
TGCTTCAATAATATTGAAAAAGGAAGAGTATGAGTATTCAACATTTCCGTGTCGCCCTTATTCCCTTTTT
TGCGGCATTTTGCCTTCCTGTTTTTGCTCACCCAGAAACGCTGGTGAAAGTAAAAGATGCTGAAGATCAG
TTGGGTGCACGAGTGGGTTACATCGAACTGGATCTCAACAGCGGTAAGATCCTTGAGAGTTTTCGCCCCG
AAGAACGTTTTCCAATGATGAGCACTTTTAAAGTTCTGCTATGTGGCGCGGTATTATCCCGTATTGACGC
CGGGCAAGAGCAACTCGGTCGCCGCATACACTATTCTCAGAATGACTTGGTTGAGTACTCACCAGTCACA
GAAAAGCATCTTACGGATGGCATGACAGTAAGAGAATTATGCAGTGCTGCCATAACCATGAGTGATAACA
CTGCGGCCAACTTACTTCTGACAACGATCGGAGGACCGAAGGAGCTAACCGCTTTTTTGCACAACATGGG
GGATCATGTAACTCGCCTTGATCGTTGGGAACCGGAGCTGAATGAAGCCATACCAAACGACGAGCGTGAC
ACCACGATGCCTGTAGCAATGGCAACAACGTTGCGCAAACTATTAACTGGCGAACTACTTACTCTAGCTT
CCCGGCAACAATTAATAGACTGGATGGAGGCGGATAAAGTTGCAGGACCACTTCTGCGCTCGGCCCTTCC
GGCTGGCTGGTTTATTGCTGATAAATCTGGAGCCGGTGAGCGTGGGTCTCGCGGTATCATTGCAGCACTG
GGGCCAGATGGTAAGCCCTCCCGTATCGTAGTTATCTACACGACGGGGAGTCAGGCAACTATGGATGAAC
GAAATAGACAGATCGCTGAGATAGGTGCCTCACTGATTAAGCATTGGTAACTGTCAGACCAAGTTTACTC
ATATATACTTTAGATTGATTTAAAACTTCATTTTTAATTTAAAAGGATCTAGGTGAAGATCCTTTTTGAT
AATCTCATGACCAAAATCCCTTAACGTGAGTTTTCGTTCCACTGAGCGTCAGACCCCGTAGAAAAGATCA
AAGGATCTTCTTGAGATCCTTTTTTTCTGCGCGTAATCTGCTGCTTGCAAACAAAAAAACCACCGCTACC
AGCGGTGGTTTGTTTGCCGGATCAAGAGCTACCAACTCTTTTTCCGAAGGTAACTGGCTTCAGCAGAGCG
CAGATACCAAATACTGTTCTTCTAGTGTAGCCGTAGTTAGGCCACCACTTCAAGAACTCTGTAGCACCGC
CTACATACCTCGCTCTGCTAATCCTGTTACCAGTGGCTGCTGCCAGTGGCGATAAGTCGTGTCTTACCGG
GTTGGACTCAAGACGATAGTTACCGGATAAGGCGCAGCGGTCGGGCTGAACGGGGGGTTCGTGCACACAG
CCCAGCTTGGAGCGAACGACCTACACCGAACTGAGATACCTACAGCGTGAGCTATGAGAAAGCGCCACGC
TTCCCGAAGGGAGAAAGGCGGACAGGTATCCGGTAAGCGGCAGGGTCGGAACAGGAGAGCGCACGAGGGA
GCTTCCAGGGGGAAACGCCTGGTATCTTTATAGTCCTGTCGGGTTTCGCCACCTCTGACTTGAGCGTCGA
TTTTTGTGATGCTCGTCAGGGGGGCGGAGCCTATGGAAAAACGCCAGCAACGCGGCCTTTTTACGGTTCC
TGGCCTTTTGCTGGCCTTTTGCTCACATGTTCTTTCCTGCGTTATCCCCTGATTCTGTGGATAACCGTAT
TACCGCCTTTGAGTGAGCTGATACCGCTCGCCGCAGCCGAACGACCGAGCGCAGCGAGTCAGTGAGC
