>Addgene plasmid #62444 | MXS_PGK::CreERT2-bGHpA | addgene partial sequence | sequence record 104789 | pBR322ori-F 5'-GGGAAACGCCTGGTATCTTT-3'
GTGATGCTCGTCAGGGGGGCGGAGCCTATGGAAAAACGCCAGCAACGCGGCCTTTTTACGGTTCCTGGCC
TTTTGCTGGCCTTTTGCTCACATGTTCTTTCCTGCGTTATCCCCTGATTCTGTGGATAACCGTATTACCG
CCTTTGAGTGAGCTGATACCGCTCGCCGCAGCCGAACGACCGAGCGCAGCGAGTCAGTGAGCCATGATAT
CAAACGCGTAACTCGAGTCTACCGGGTAGGGGAGGCGCTTTTCCCAAGGCAGTCTGGAGCATGCGCTTTA
GCAGCCCCGCTGGGCACTTGGCGCTACACAAGTGGCCTCTGGCCTCGCACACATTCCACATCCACCGGTA
GGCGCCAACCGGCTCCGTTCTTTGGTGGCCCCTTCGCGCCACCTTCTACTCCTCCCCTAGTCAGGAAGTT
CCCCCCCGCCCCGCAGCTCGCGTCGTGCAGGACGTGACAAATGGAAGTAGCACGTCTCACTAGTCTCGTG
CAGATGGACAGCACCGCTGAGCAATGGAAGCGGGTAGGCCTTTGGGGCAGCGGCCAATAGCAGCTTTGCT
CCTTCGCTTTCTGGGCTCAGAGGCTGGGAAGGGGTGGGTCCGGGGGCGGGCTCAGGGGCGGGCTCAGGGG
CGGGGCGGGCGCCCGAAGGTCCTCCGGAGGCCCGGCATTCTGCACGCTTC
