>Addgene plasmid #62444 | MXS_PGK::CreERT2-bGHpA | addgene partial sequence | sequence record 104790 | AmpSeq-F 5'-ctcatgagcggatacatatttgaa-3'
TTGGTCGACCATAGAGCCCACCGCATCCCCAGCATGCCTGCTATTGTCTTCCCAATCCTCCCCCTTGCTG
TCCTGCCCCACCCCACCCCCCAGAATAGAATGACACCTACTCAGACAATGCGATGCAATTTCCTCATTTT
ATTAGGAAAGGACAGTGGGAGTGGCACCTTCCAGGGTCAAGGAAGGCACGGGGGAGGGGCAAACAACAGA
TGGCTGGCAACTAGAAGGCACAGCTCGACTCAAGCTGTGGCAGGGAAACCCTCTGCCTCCCCCGTGATGT
AATACTTTTGCAAGGAATGCGATGAAGTAGAGCCCGCAGTGGCCAAGTGGCTTTGGTCCGTCTCCTCCAC
GGATGCCCCTCCACGGCTAGTGGGCGCATGTAGGCGGTGGGCGTCCGCCGCCTCCAGCAGCAGGTCATAG
AGGGGCACCACGTTCTTGCACTTCATGCTGTACAGATGCTCCATGCCTTTGTTACTCATGTGCCTGATGT
GGGAGAGGATGAGGAGGAGCTGGGCCAGCCGCTGGTGCTGCTGCTGCAGGGTCAGGCCTGCCTTGGCCAT
CAGGTGGATCAAAGTGTCTGTGATCTTGTCCAGGACTCGGTGGATATGGTCCTTCTCTTCCAGAGACTTC
A
