>Addgene plasmid #62444 | MXS_PGK::CreERT2-bGHpA | addgene partial sequence | sequence record 106881 | Cre-F 5'-tttacggcgctaaggatgac-3'
GTGTCGGAGCCGCGCGAGATATGGCCCGCGCTGGAGTTTCAATACCGGAGATCATGCAAGCTGGTGGCTG
GACCAATGTAAATATTGTCATGAACTATATCCGTAACCTGGATAGTGAAACAGGGGCAATGGTGCGCCTG
CTGGAAGATGGCGATCTGGAGCCATCTGCTGGAGACATGAGAGCTGCCAACCTTTGGCCAAGCCCGCTCA
TGATCAAACGCTCTAAGAAGAACAGCCTGGCCTTGTCCCTGACGGCCGACCAGATGGTCAGTGCCTTGTT
GGATGCTGAGCCCCCCATACTCTATTCCGAGTATGATCCTACCAGACCCTTCAGTGAAGCCTCGATGATG
GGCTTACTGACCAACCTGGCAGACAGGGAGCTGGTTCACATGATCAACTGGGCGAAGAGGGTGCCAGGCT
TTGTGGATTTGACCCTCCATGATCAGGTCCACCTTCTAGAATGTGCCTGGCTAGAGATCCTGATGATTGG
TCTCGTCTGGCGCTCCATGGAGCACCCAGTGAAGCTACTGTTTGCTCCTAACTTGCTCTTGGACAGGAAC
CAGGGAAAATGTGTAGAGGGCATGGTGGAGATCTTCGACATGCTGCTGGCTACATCATCTCGGTTCCGCA
TGATGAATCTGCAGGGAGAGGAGTTTGTGTGCCTCAAATCTATTATTTTGCTTAATTCTGGAGTGTACAC
ATTTCTGTCCAGCACCCTGAAGTCTCTGGAAGAGAAGGACCATATCCACCGAGTCCTGGACAAGATCACA
GACACTTTGAT
